Addgene plasmid #21334: pRK5 FLAG human DEPTOR
Depositing lab: David Sabatini. Depositing organization: Whitehead Institute for Biomedical Research. Publication: DEPTOR is an mTOR inhibitor frequently overexpressed in multiple myeloma cells and required for their survival. Peterson TR, Laplante M, Thoreen CC, Sancak Y, Kang SA, Kuehl WM, Gray NS, Sabatini DM. Cell. 2009 May 29;137(5):873-86. doi: 10.1016/j.cell.2009.03.046. Epub 2009 May 14. PubMed 19446321.
Backbone
  Vector backbone: pRK5-FLAG
  Backbone size w/o insert (bp): 4700
  Vector type: Mammalian Expression
Growth in bacteria
  Bacterial resistance: Ampicillin, 100 μg/mL
  Growth temperature: 37°C
  Growth strain: DH5alpha
  Copy number: High Copy
Gene/Insert
  Gene/Insert name: DEPTOR (alt name: DEPDC6)
  Species: H. sapiens (human)
  Insert size (bp): 1300
  Mutation: N204S and S389N mutations (numbering according to associated publication)
  GenBank ID: NM_022783
  Entrez Gene: DEPTOR (a.k.a. DEP.6, DEPDC6, hDEPTOR)
  Tag / fusion protein: FLAG (N terminal on backbone)
  Cloning method: Restriction Enzyme; 5′ cloning site SalI (not destroyed); 3′ cloning site NotI (not destroyed)
  Sequencing primers: 5′ SP6; 3′ SV40pA-R
Terms and licenses: Academic/Nonprofit Terms; Industry Terms: Not Available to Industry
Depositor comments: Wild type full length FLAG tagged DEPTOR cDNA in pRK5
How to cite: pRK5 FLAG human DEPTOR was a gift from David Sabatini (Addgene plasmid # 21334 ; http://n2t.net/addgene:21334 ; RRID:Addgene_21334)
