[The description below was written by a language model from this plasmid's Addgene catalogue record and pLannotate feature annotations shown in this document.]
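Description:
pRK5 FLAG human DEPTOR is a mammalian expression plasmid of about 5.9 kb that carries the full-length human DEPTOR (DEPDC6) cDNA in the pRK5-FLAG backbone. It is propagated in E. coli as a high-copy plasmid from a ColE1/pUC-type origin under ampicillin selection (β-lactamase driven by its own promoter). An M13 phage origin is also annotated. There are in addition short remnants of earlier cloning vectors: bom, rop, lacI and lacZα fragments, plus a lac promoter/operator. No mammalian selection marker is annotated, so the plasmid suits transient transfection. An SV40 enhancer/early promoter region lies downstream of the expression cassette, with only a lacZα fragment annotated after it.

Expression is driven by the human cytomegalovirus immediate-early enhancer and promoter, followed by a fragment of CMV intron A, and is terminated by an SV40 polyadenylation signal. An SP6 promoter upstream of the coding region serves as a sequencing primer site and could support in vitro transcription. The roughly 1.3 kb DEPTOR insert was cloned between SalI and NotI sites, both retained, in frame with an N-terminal FLAG epitope supplied by the backbone. This allows detection and immunoprecipitation of the protein with anti-FLAG reagents. A short fragment resembling an immunoglobulin heavy chain signal sequence is also annotated upstream of the tag, and the record does not explain its role.

The depositor describes the insert as wild type, but the record also lists N204S and S389N changes relative to the reference sequence. DEPTOR is a negative regulator of mTORC1 and mTORC2 kinase activity. The associated study characterised it as an mTOR inhibitor overexpressed in multiple myeloma cells, so the construct is suited to overexpression and interaction studies of mTOR signalling.
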