Features (pLannotate 1.2.2; 21 found; start..end, strand, type, name):
     14..393     +  enhancer       CMV enhancer: human cytomegalovirus immediate early enhancer
    394..597     +  promoter       CMV promoter: human cytomegalovirus (CMV) immediate early promoter
    733..776     +  intron         CMV intron (fragment): modified intron A from human cytomegalovirus
    828..846     +  promoter       SP6 promoter: promoter for bacteriophage SP6 RNA polymerase
    850..887     +  CDS            IgH signal sequence (fragment): signal sequence from the mouse immunoglobulin heavy chain variable region
    940..960     +  CDS            FLAG (fragment): FLAG® epitope tag, followed by an enterokinase cleavage site
    997..2211    +  CDS            DEPTOR: DPTOR_HUMAN - Also known as DEPDC6. Experimental evidence at protein level: Swiss-Prot protein existence level 1. Negative regulator of the mTORC1 and mTORC2 signaling pathways. Inhibits the kinase activity of both complexes. From Homo sapiens (Human).
   2261..2395    +  polyA_signal   SV40 poly(A) signal: SV40 polyadenylation signal
   2464..2821    +  promoter       SV40 promoter: SV40 enhancer and early promoter
   2840..2994    +  CDS            lacZα (fragment): LacZα fragment of β-galactosidase; lacZ fragment
   3000..3051    -  misc_feature   bom (fragment): basis of mobility region from pBR322
   3070..3450    +  rep_origin     M13 ori (sequence partly withheld): M13 bacteriophage origin of replication; arrow indicates direction of (+) strand synthesis
   3526..3575    -  misc_feature   bom (fragment): basis of mobility region from pBR322
   3677..3712    -  CDS            rop (fragment): Rop protein, which maintains plasmids at low copy number; rop
   3807..3911    +  promoter       AmpR promoter: bla
   3912..4772    +  CDS            AmpR: β-lactamase; bla; confers resistance to ampicillin, carbenicillin, and related antibiotics
   4943..5531    +  rep_origin     ori: high-copy-number ColE1/pMB1/pBR322/pUC origin of replication
   5714..5806    +  CDS            lacI (fragment): lac repressor; lacI; The lac repressor binds to the lac operator to inhibit transcription in E. coli. This inhibition can be relieved by adding lactose or isopropyl-β-D-thiogalactopyranoside (IPTG).
   5819..5840    +  protein_bind   CAP binding site: CAP binding activates transcription in the presence of cAMP. E. coli catabolite activator protein
   5855..5885    +  promoter       lac promoter: promoter for the E. coli lac operon
   5893..5909    +  protein_bind   lac operator: The lac repressor binds to the lac operator to inhibit transcription in E. coli. This inhibition can be relieved by adding lactose or isopropyl-β-D-thiogalactopyranoside (IPTG). lac repressor encoded by lacI
>Addgene plasmid #21334 | pRK5 FLAG human DEPTOR | addgene full sequence | sequence record 132131 | Addgene assembled sequence
TTCGAGCTCGCCCGACATTGATTATTGACTAGTTATTAATAGTAATCAATTACGGGGTCATTAGTTCATA
GCCCATATATGGAGTTCCGCGTTACATAACTTACGGTAAATGGCCCGCCTGGCTGACCGCCCAACGACCC
CCGCCCATTGACGTCAATAATGACGTATGTTCCCATAGTAACGCCAATAGGGACTTTCCATTGACGTCAA
TGGGTGGAGTATTTACGGTAAACTGCCCACTTGGCAGTACATCAAGTGTATCATATGCCAAGTACGCCCC
CTATTGACGTCAATGACGGTAAATGGCCCGCCTGGCATTATGCCCAGTACATGACCTTATGGGACTTTCC
TACTTGGCAGTACATCTACGTATTAGTCATCGCTATTACCATGGTGATGCGGTTTTGGCAGTACATCAAT
GGGCGTGGATAGCGGTTTGACTCACGGGGATTTCCAAGTCTCCACCCCATTGACGTCAATGGGAGTTTGT
TTTGGCACCAAAATCAACGGGACTTTCCAAAATGTCGTAACAACTCCGCCCCATTGACGCAAATGGGCGG
TAGGCGTGTACGGTGGGAGGTCTATATAAGCAGAGCTCGTTTAGTGAACCGTCAGATCGCCTGGAGACGC
CATCCACGCTGTTTTGACCTCCATAGAAGACACCGGGACCGATCCAGCCTCCGCGGCCGGGAACGGTGCA
TTGGAACGCGGATTCCCCGTGCCAAGAGTGACGTAAGTACCGCCTATAGAGTCTATAGGCCCACCCCCTT
GGCTTCGTTAGAACGCGGCTACAATTAATACATAACCTTATGTATCATACACATACGATTTAGGTGACAC
TATAGAATAACATCCACTTTGCCTTTCTCTCCACAGGTGTCCACTCCCAGGTCCAACTGCACCTCGGTTC
TATCGATTGAATTCACCATGGAAATGGACTACAAGGATGACGATGACAAGGGTGGTGGTGGTGGTGCGTC
GACGATGGAGGAGGGCGGCAGCACTGGCAGTGCTGGCAGTGACAGCAGCACCAGCGGGAGTGGCGGGGCG
CAGCAAAGGGAGCTGGAGCGCATGGCTGAGGTCTTGGTCACCGGGGAACAGCTACGGCTCAGGCTGCATG
AAGAAAAGGTTATTAAAGATAGACGTCATCATCTCAAGACCTACCCAAACTGTTTTGTCGCAAAAGAACT
GATTGACTGGCTGATTGAACACAAAGAGGCTTCTGACAGAGAGACGGCAATTAAACTCATGCAGAAATTA
GCAGACCGGGGCATTATTCACCATGTGTGTGATGAGCATAAGGAATTCAAGGATGTCAAACTCTTCTACC
GCTTTAGAAAGGATGACGGCACCTTCCCATTGGATAATGAAGTGAAGGCCTTTATGAGAGGACAGAGGCT
ATATGAAAAGCTGATGAGCCCTGAAAACACACTCCTGCAGCCCAGGGAGGAGGAAGGGGTCAAGTATGAG
CGCACCTTCATGGCATCTGAATTCCTGGACTGGCTGGTTCAGGAAGGTGAGGCCACCACGAGGAAAGAGG
CAGAGCAGCTTTGCCACCGGCTTATGGAGCATGGCATCATCCAGCATGTGTCCAGCAAGCACCCATTTGT
GGACAGCAATCTTCTCTACCAGTTCAGAATGAACTTCCGGCGGAGGCGAAGACTGATGGAGCTGCTCAAT
GAAAAGTCCCCCTCCTCCCAGGAAACTCATGACAGTCCCTTCTGCCTGAGGAAGCAGAGCCATGACAATC
GGAAATCTACCAGCTTTATGTCAGTGAGCCCCAGCAAGGAGATCAAGATCGTGTCTGCAGTGAGGAGAAG
CAGCATGAGCAGCTGTGGCAGCAGCGGCTACTTCAGCAGCAGCCCCACCCTCAGCAGCAGCCCCCCTGTG
CTCTGCAACCCCAAGTCCGTGCTGAAGAGACCTGTCACCTCTGAGGAACTCCTTACTCCCGGGGCTCCGT
ATGCAAGGAAGACATTCACGATTGTTGGTGACGCGGTTGGCTGGGGTTTTGTGGTGCGAGGAAGTAAGCC
ATGCCACATCCAGGCTGTAGACCCCAGTGGCCCTGCAGCCGCAGCAGGAATGAAGGTCTGTCAGTTTGTC
GTCTCTGTCAACGGGCTCAATGTCCTGCATGTAGACTACCGGACCGTGAACAATCTGATTCTGACGGGCC
CACGGACGATTGTCATGGAAGTCATGGAGGAGTTAGAGTGCTGAGCGGCCGCTAAGTAAGTAAGGATCCC
CAGCTTGGCCGCCATGGCCCAACTTGTTTATTGCAGCTTATAATGGTTACAAATAAAGCAATAGCATCAC
AAATTTCACAAATAAAGCATTTTTTTCACTGCATTCTAGTTGTGGTTTGTCCAAACTCATCAATGTATCT
TATCATGTCTGGATCGGGAATTAATTCGGCGCAGCACCATGGCCTGAAATAACCTCTGAAAGAGGAACTT
GGTTAGGTACCTTCTGAGGCGGAAAGAACCAGCTGTGGAATGTGTGTCAGTTAGGGTGTGGAAAGTCCCC
AGGCTCCCCAGCAGGCAGAAGTATGCAAAGCATGCATCTCAATTAGTCAGCAACCAGGTGTGGAAAGTCC
CCAGGCTCCCCAGCAGGCAGAAGTATGCAAAGCATGCATCTCAATTAGTCAGCAACCATAGTCCCGCCCC
TAACTCCGCCCATCCCGCCCCTAACTCCGCCCAGTTCCGCCCATTCTCCGCCCCATGGCTGACTAATTTT
TTTTATTTATGCAGAGGCCGAGGCCGCCTCGGCCTCTGAGCTATTCCAGAAGTAGTGAGGAGGCTTTTTT
GGAGGCCTAGGCTTTTGCAAAAAGCTGTTAACAGCTTGGCACTGGCCGTCGTTTTACAACGTCGTGACTG
GGAAAACCCTGGCGTTACCCAACTTAATCGCCTTGCAGCACATCCCCCTTTCGCCAGCTGGCGTAATAGC
GAAGAGGCCCGCACCGATCGCCCTTCCCAACAGTTGCGCAGCCTGAATGGCGAATGGCGCCTGATGCGGT
ATTTTCTCCTTACGCATCTGTGCGGTATTTCACACCGCATA
[142 nt withheld, positions 3052-3193]
C
[141 nt withheld, positions 3195-3335]
CCTTTGACGTTGGAGTCCACGTTCTTT
[37 nt withheld, positions 3363-3399]
ACCCTATCTCGGGCTATTCTTTTGATTTATAAGGGATTTTGCCGATTTCGGCCTATTGGTTAAAAAATGA
GCTGATTTAACAAAAATTTAACGCGAATTTTAACAAAATATTAACGTTTACAATTTTATGGTGCACTCTC
AGTACAATCTGCTCTGATGCCGCATAGTTAAGCCAGCCCCGACACCCGCCAACACCCGCTGACGCGCCCT
GACGGGCTTGTCTGCTCCCGGCATCCGCTTACAGACAAGCTGTGACCGTCTCCGGGAGCTGCATGTGTCA
GAGGTTTTCACCGTCATCACCGAAACGCGCGAGACGAAAGGGCCTCGTGATACGCCTATTTTTATAGGTT
AATGTCATGATAATAATGGTTTCTTAGACGTCAGGTGGCACTTTTCGGGGAAATGTGCGCGGAACCCCTA
TTTGTTTATTTTTCTAAATACATTCAAATATGTATCCGCTCATGAGACAATAACCCTGATAAATGCTTCA
ATAATATTGAAAAAGGAAGAGTATGAGTATTCAACATTTCCGTGTCGCCCTTATTCCCTTTTTTGCGGCA
TTTTGCCTTCCTGTTTTTGCTCACCCAGAAACGCTGGTGAAAGTAAAAGATGCTGAAGATCAGTTGGGTG
CACGAGTGGGTTACATCGAACTGGATCTCAACAGCGGTAAGATCCTTGAGAGTTTTCGCCCCGAAGAACG
TTTTCCAATGATGAGCACTTTTAAAGTTCTGCTATGTGGCGCGGTATTATCCCGTATTGACGCCGGGCAA
GAGCAACTCGGTCGCCGCATACACTATTCTCAGAATGACTTGGTTGAGTACTCACCAGTCACAGAAAAGC
ATCTTACGGATGGCATGACAGTAAGAGAATTATGCAGTGCTGCCATAACCATGAGTGATAACACTGCGGC
CAACTTACTTCTGACAACGATCGGAGGACCGAAGGAGCTAACCGCTTTTTTGCACAACATGGGGGATCAT
GTAACTCGCCTTGATCGTTGGGAACCGGAGCTGAATGAAGCCATACCAAACGACGAGCGTGACACCACGA
TGCCTGTAGCAATGGCAACAACGTTGCGCAAACTATTAACTGGCGAACTACTTACTCTAGCTTCCCGGCA
ACAATTAATAGACTGGATGGAGGCGGATAAAGTTGCAGGACCACTTCTGCGCTCGGCCCTTCCGGCTGGC
TGGTTTATTGCTGATAAATCTGGAGCCGGTGAGCGTGGGTCTCGCGGTATCATTGCAGCACTGGGGCCAG
ATGGTAAGCCCTCCCGTATCGTAGTTATCTACACGACGGGGAGTCAGGCAACTATGGATGAACGAAATAG
ACAGATCGCTGAGATAGGTGCCTCACTGATTAAGCATTGGTAACTGTCAGACCAAGTTTACTCATATATA
CTTTAGATTGATTTAAAACTTCATTTTTAATTTAAAAGGATCTAGGTGAAGATCCTTTTTGATAATCTCA
TGACCAAAATCCCTTAACGTGAGTTTTCGTTCCACTGAGCGTCAGACCCCGTAGAAAAGATCAAAGGATC
TTCTTGAGATCCTTTTTTTCTGCGCGTAATCTGCTGCTTGCAAACAAAAAAACCACCGCTACCAGCGGTG
GTTTGTTTGCCGGATCAAGAGCTACCAACTCTTTTTCCGAAGGTAACTGGCTTCAGCAGAGCGCAGATAC
CAAATACTGTTCTTCTAGTGTAGCCGTAGTTAGGCCACCACTTCAAGAACTCTGTAGCACCGCCTACATA
CCTCGCTCTGCTAATCCTGTTACCAGTGGCTGCTGCCAGTGGCGATAAGTCGTGTCTTACCGGGTTGGAC
TCAAGACGATAGTTACCGGATAAGGCGCAGCGGTCGGGCTGAACGGGGGGTTCGTGCACACAGCCCAGCT
TGGAGCGAACGACCTACACCGAACTGAGATACCTACAGCGTGAGCTATGAGAAAGCGCCACGCTTCCCGA
AGGGAGAAAGGCGGACAGGTATCCGGTAAGCGGCAGGGTCGGAACAGGAGAGCGCACGAGGGAGCTTCCA
GGGGGAAACGCCTGGTATCTTTATAGTCCTGTCGGGTTTCGCCACCTCTGACTTGAGCGTCGATTTTTGT
GATGCTCGTCAGGGGGGCGGAGCCTATGGAAAAACGCCAGCAACGCGGCCTTTTTACGGTTCCTGGCCTT
TTGCTGGCCTTTTGCTCACATGTTCTTTCCTGCGTTATCCCCTGATTCTGTGGATAACCGTATTACCGCC
TTTGAGTGAGCTGATACCGCTCGCCGCAGCCGAACGACCGAGCGCAGCGAGTCAGTGAGCGAGGAAGCGG
AAGAGCGCCCAATACGCAAACCGCCTCTCCCCGCGCGTTGGCCGATTCATTAATGCAGCTGGCACGACAG
GTTTCCCGACTGGAAAGCGGGCAGTGAGCGCAACGCAATTAATGTGAGTTAGCTCACTCATTAGGCACCC
CAGGCTTTACACTTTATGCTTCCGGCTCGTATGTTGTGTGGAATTGTGAGCGGATAACAATTTCACACAG
GAAACAGCTATGACATGATTACGAATTAA
