>Addgene plasmid #21334 | pRK5 FLAG human DEPTOR | addgene partial sequence | sequence record 83428 | SV40pA-R 5'-GAAATTTGTGATGCTATTGC-3'
TTATAAGCTGCAATAAACAAGTTGGGCCATGGCGGCCAAGCTGGGGATCCTTACTTACTTAGCGGCCGCT
CAGCACTCTAACTCCTCCATGACTTCCATGACAATCGTCCGTGGGCCCGTCAGAATCAGATTGTTCACGG
TCCGGTAGTCTACATGCAGGACATTGAGCCCGTTGACAGAGACGACAAACTGACAGACCTTCATTCCTGC
TGCGGCTGCAGGGCCACTGGGGTCTACAGCCTGGATGTGGCATGGCTTACTTCCTCGCACCACAAAACCC
CAGCCAACCGCGTCACCAACAATCGTGAATGTCTTCCTTGCATACGGAGCCCCGGGAGTAAGGAGTTCCT
CAGAGGTGACAGGTCTCTTCAGCACGGACTTGGGGTTGCAGAGCACAGGGGGGCTGCTGCTGAGGGTGGG
GCTGCTGCTGAAGTAGCCGCTGCTGCCACAGCTGCTCATGCTGCTTCTCCTCACTGCAGACACGATCTTG
ATCTCCTTGCTGGGGCTCACTGACATAAAGCTGGTAGATTTCCGATTGTCATGGCTCTGCTTCCTCAGGC
AGAAGGGACTGTCATGAGTTTCCTGGGAGGAGGGGGACTTTTCATTGAGCAGCTCCATCAGTCTTCGCCT
CCGCCGGAAGTTCATTCTGAACTGGTAGAGAAGATTGCTGTCCACAAATGGGTGCTTGCTGGACACATGC
TGGATGATGCCATGCTCCATAAGCCGGTGGCAAAGCTGCTCTGCCTCTTTCCTCGTGGTGGCCTCACCTT
CCTGAACCAGCCAGTCCAGGAATTCAGATGCCATGAAGGTGCGCTCATACTTGACCCCTTCCTCCTCCCT
GGGCTGCAGGAGTGTGTTTTCAGGGCTCATCAGCTTTTCATATAGCCTCTGTCCTCTCATAAAGGCCTTC
ACTTCATTATCCAATGGGAAGGTGCCGTCATCCTTTCTAAAGCGGTAGAAGAGTTTGACATCCTTGAATT
CCTTATGCTCATCACACACATGGTGAATAATGCCCCGGTCTGCTAATTTCTGCATGAGTTTAATTGCCGT
CTCTCTGTCAGAAGCCTCTTTGTGTTCAATCAGCCAGTCAATCAGTTCTTTTGCGACAAAACAGTTTGGG
TAGGTCTTGAGATGATGACGTCTATCTTTAATAACCTTTTCTTCATGCA
