>Addgene plasmid #21334 | pRK5 FLAG human DEPTOR | addgene partial sequence | sequence record 83430 | hDEPDC6-F 5'-AGCTGATGAGCCCTGAAAAC-3'
CCAGGGAGGAGGAAGGGGTCAAGTATGAGCGCACCTTCATGGCATCTGAATTCCTGGACTGGCTGGTTCA
GGAAGGTGAGGCCACCACGAGGAAAGAGGCAGAGCAGCTTTGCCACCGGCTTATGGAGCATGGCATCATC
CAGCATGTGTCCAGCAAGCACCCATTTGTGGACAGCAATCTTCTCTACCAGTTCAGAATGAACTTCCGGC
GGAGGCGAAGACTGATGGAGCTGCTCAATGAAAAGTCCCCCTCCTCCCAGGAAACTCATGACAGTCCCTT
CTGCCTGAGGAAGCAGAGCCATGACAATCGGAAATCTACCAGCTTTATGTCAGTGAGCCCCAGCAAGGAG
ATCAAGATCGTGTCTGCAGTGAGGAGAAGCAGCATGAGCAGCTGTGGCAGCAGCGGCTACTTCAGCAGCA
GCCCCACCCTCAGCAGCAGCCCCCCTGTGCTCTGCAACCCCAAGTCCGTGCTGAAGAGACCTGTCACCTC
TGAGGAACTCCTTACTCCCGGGGCTCCGTATGCAAGGAAGACATTCACGATTGTTGGTGACGCGGTTGGC
TGGGGTTTTGTGGTGCGAGGAAGTAAGCCATGCCACATCCAGGCTGTAGACCCCAGTGGCCCTGCAGCCG
CAGCAGGAATGAAGGTCTGTCAGTTTGTCGTCTCTGTCAACGGGCTCAATGTCCTGCATGTAGACTACCG
GACCGTGAACAATCTGATTCTGACGGGCCCACGGACGATTGTCATGGAAGTCATGGAGGAGTTAGAGTGC
TGAGCGGCCGCTAAGTAAGTAAGGATCCCCAGCTTGGCCGCCATGGCCCAACTTGTTTATTGCAGCTTAT
AATGGTTACAAATAAAGCAATAGCATCACAAATTTCACAAATAAAGCATTTTTTTCACTGCATTCTAGTT
GTGGTTTGTCCAAACTCATCAATGTATCTTATCATGTCTGGATCGGGAATTAATTCGGCGCAGCACCATG
GCCTGAAATAACCTCTGAAAGAGGAACTTGGTTAGGTACCTTCTGAGGCGGAAAGAACCAGCTGTGGAAT
GTGTGTCAGTTAGGGTGTGGAAAGTCCCCAGG
