>Addgene plasmid #21334 | pRK5 FLAG human DEPTOR | addgene partial sequence | sequence record 83431 | Sp6 5'-ATTTAGGTGACACTATAG-3'
GCCTTTCTCTCCACAGGTGTCCACTCCCAGGTCCAACTGCACCTCGGTTCTATCGATTGAATTCACCATG
GAAATGGACTACAAGGATGACGATGACAAGGGTGGTGGTGGTGGTGCGTCGACGATGGAGGAGGGCGGCA
GCACTGGCAGTGCTGGCAGTGACAGCAGCACCAGCGGGAGTGGCGGGGCGCAGCAAAGGGAGCTGGAGCG
CATGGCTGAGGTCTTGGTCACCGGGGAACAGCTACGGCTCAGGCTGCATGAAGAAAAGGTTATTAAAGAT
AGACGTCATCATCTCAAGACCTACCCAAACTGTTTTGTCGCAAAAGAACTGATTGACTGGCTGATTGAAC
ACAAAGAGGCTTCTGACAGAGAGACGGCAATTAAACTCATGCAGAAATTAGCAGACCGGGGCATTATTCA
CCATGTGTGTGATGAGCATAAGGAATTCAAGGATGTCAAACTCTTCTACCGCTTTAGAAAGGATGACGGC
ACCTTCCCATTGGATAATGAAGTGAAGGCCTTTATGAGAGGACAGAGGCTATATGAAAAGCTGATGAGCC
CTGAAAACACACTCCTGCAGCCCAGGGAGGAGGAAGGGGTCAAGTATGAGCGCACCTTCATGGCATCTGA
ATTCCTGGACTGGCTGGTTCAGGAAGGTGAGGCCACCACGAGGAAAGAGGCAGAGCAGCTTTGCCACCGG
CTTATGGAGCATGGCATCATCCAGCATGTGTCCAGCAAGCACCCATTTGTGGACAGCAATCTTCTCTACC
AGTTCAGAATGAACTTCCGGCGGAGGCGAAGACTGATGGAGCTGCTCAATGAAAAGTCCCCCTCCTCCCA
GGAAACTCATGACAGTCCCTTCTGCCTGAGGAAGCAGAGCCATGACAATCGGAAATCTACCAGCTTTATG
TCAGTGAGCCCCAGCAAGGAGATCAAGATCGTGTCTGCAGTGAGGAGAAGCAGCATGAGCAGCTGTGGCA
GCAGCGGCTACTTCAGCAGCAGCCCCACCCTCAGCAGCAGCCCCCCTGTGCTCTGCAACCCCAAGTCCGT
GCTGAAGAGACCTGTCACCTCTGAGGAACTCCTTACTCCCGGGGCTCCGTATGCAAGGAAGA
